Addgene plasmid #99804: pHI-Sm-rec8
Purpose: Expresses S. mansoni meiotic recombination protein rec8
Depositing lab: Phillip Newmark.
Backbone
  Vector backbone: pJC53.2
  Vector type: Bacterial Expression
Growth in bacteria
  Bacterial resistance: Kanamycin, 50 μg/mL
  Growth temperature: 37°C
  Growth strain: DH5alpha
  Copy number: Unknown
Gene/Insert
  Gene/Insert name: meiotic recombination protein rec8
  Cloning method: Restriction Enzyme; 5′ cloning site unknown (unknown if destroyed); 3′ cloning site unknown (unknown if destroyed)
Terms and licenses: Academic/Nonprofit Terms; Industry Terms: Not Available to Industry
Depositor comments: Addgene Note: These plasmids were generated for in vitro transcription and may not be suitable for overexpression studies. The inserts were amplified from cDNA and may differ from NCBI reference sequences.
How to cite: pHI-Sm-rec8 was a gift from Phillip Newmark (Addgene plasmid # 99804)
