[The description below was written by a language model from this plasmid's Addgene catalogue record and pLannotate feature annotations shown in this document.]
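Description:
pHI-Sm-rec8 is a small (about 3.8 kb) bacterial plasmid built on the pJC53.2 backbone that carries a cDNA-derived fragment of the Schistosoma mansoni meiotic recombination protein rec8. It is propagated in standard E. coli cloning strains through a high-copy ColE1/pUC-type origin and is selected with kanamycin via a neo (nptII) aminoglycoside phosphotransferase gene. The feature table also detects an intact β-lactamase (AmpR) coding sequence preceded by only a fragment of its promoter, although kanamycin is the catalogued selection. Short remnants of an M13 origin and of the Tn5 transposase gene are annotated too, and are most likely leftovers of backbone construction with no functional role.

The insert itself is not annotated, but it evidently occupies the roughly 600 bp gap between two opposed sets of phage promoters. On one side, T7 and SP6 promoters point inward. On the other, T7 and T3 promoters point inward from the opposite strand. T7 terminators lie outside each promoter pair and face inward, so they stop transcripts that read through the insert from the far side. With this arrangement, SP6 or T3 polymerase can produce strand-specific runoff transcripts such as riboprobes. The convergent T7 promoters allow both strands to be transcribed, yielding double-stranded RNA.

Although catalogued as a bacterial expression vector that "expresses" rec8, the repository notes that this plasmid series was made for in vitro transcription and may not suit overexpression studies, and that the inserts may differ from reference sequences. The restriction sites used for cloning are not recorded. Its probable use is as a template for in situ hybridization probes or RNAi reagents against rec8, though the record does not state this explicitly.
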