Features (pLannotate 1.2.2; 12 found; start..end, strand, type, name):
      1..48      -  terminator     T7 terminator: transcription terminator for bacteriophage T7 RNA polymerase
     62..80      +  promoter       T7 promoter: promoter for bacteriophage T7 RNA polymerase
     84..102     +  promoter       SP6 promoter: promoter for bacteriophage SP6 RNA polymerase
    720..738     -  promoter       T3 promoter: promoter for bacteriophage T3 RNA polymerase
    742..760     -  promoter       T7 promoter: promoter for bacteriophage T7 RNA polymerase
    774..821     +  terminator     T7 terminator: transcription terminator for bacteriophage T7 RNA polymerase
    828..894     +  rep_origin     M13 ori (fragment): M13 bacteriophage origin of replication; arrow indicates direction of (+) strand synthesis
    897..1196    +  CDS            tnpA (fragment): TN5P_ECOLX - Also known as tnp. Experimental evidence at protein level: Swiss-Prot protein existence level 1. Mediates transposition of transposon Tn5 by a 'cut and paste' mechanism. First, the monomeric transposase binds the 19 bp inverted DNA repeats flanking the transposon. Then, dimerization of the DNA- bound transposase creates a synaptic DNA complex. After nicking of the first DNA strand, excision of the transposon proceeds through a series of intermediates. The transposase then mediates the insertion of the transposon at a new site by strand transfer. The activity of the wild- type tran
   1228..2019    +  CDS            neo: KKA2_KLEPN - Also known as kan, nptII. Experimental evidence at protein level: Swiss-Prot protein existence level 1. Resistance to kanamycin, neomycin, paromomycin, ribostamycin, butirosin and gentamicin B. From Klebsiella pneumoniae.
   2023..2039    +  promoter       AmpR promoter (fragment): bla
   2040..2900    +  CDS            AmpR: β-lactamase; bla; confers resistance to ampicillin, carbenicillin, and related antibiotics
   3071..3659    +  rep_origin     ori: high-copy-number ColE1/pMB1/pBR322/pUC origin of replication
>Addgene plasmid #99804 | pHI-Sm-rec8 | addgene full sequence | sequence record 194780 | Addgene NGS Result
CAAAAAACCCCTCAAGACCCGTTTAGAGGCCCCAAGGGGTTATGCTAGGCGCGCCGGATCCTAATACGAC
TCACTATAGGGAGATTTAGGTGACACTATAGAAGTGACCTTGAAGATTTGTTGCCGGAGTTTATCTTTGA
GTCGACAAACCGTGGTGATCATACCACTCAACCAGTAGATTTAATTCCCATTGAGATTCCAAATGGAAAG
AGATATATTTCTAAACATTTGGTGTACGAAAATAAAGCTGAAGTTACCGAATACTCTGTAGTAGAGAGAT
CATGTTATTCAGATAAAACTCAAAGGCCCATAACAACAATACAAGAAAACAATGTAATATTCGATTCCGT
ATCAAATCAGTTTGTTCCCGTATCTACAGAAACAGTGAACCCCTCAAAGGATTTGACTAATGTGGAAACG
CTTGCTCAAGGAAGCGCTGATGTATGCACAGTTTCACAGTCGTCTGATATACCTATGGACTCAGTCAATG
CAATTTCAACTAATGTGGATAGTGTAGTAATACCTTCTGCACATTTCAGCACCGAAATAATCAATAATTC
TACTCAATTGGTAAACATCAAACAATTGAATGTTGTATTAGAACAAGTTGAATTGACTACAGATTTTTTA
ACAGAAACCGAAATGACTCAGATATTACCTCAGAAAGAAGAAAGAACCTTGAGTAGTACTTCTGAGCAAA
ACGTATGTCCGAAGGTCTCCCTTTAGTGAGGGTTAATTCTCCCTATAGTGAGTCGTATTAGGATCCGGCG
CGCCTAGCATAACCCCTTGGGGCCTCTAAACGGGTCTTGAGGGGTTTTTTGACGCGTCGATTTCGGCCTA
TTGGTTAAAAAATGAGCTGATTTAACAAAAATTTAACGCGAATTTTAACAAAATTCAGGGCGCAAGGGCT
GCTAAAGGAAGCGGAACACGTAGAAAGCCAGTCCGCAGAAACGGTGCTGACCCCGGATGAATGTCAGCTA
CTGGGCTATCTGGACAAGGGAAAACGCAAGCGCAAAGAGAAAGCAGGTAGCTTGCAGTGGGCTTACATGG
CGATAGCTAGACTGGGCGGTTTTATGGACAGCAAGCGAACCGGAATTGCCAGCTGGGGCGCCCTCTGGTA
AGGTTGGGAAGCCCTGCAAAGTAAACTGGATGGCTTTCTTGCCGCCAATGATCTGATGGCGCAGGGGATC
AAGATCTGATCAAGAGACAGGATGAGGATCGTTTCGCATGATTGAACAAGATGGATTGCACGCAGGTTCT
CCGGCCGCTTGGGTGGAGAGGCTATTCGGCTATGACTGGGCACAACAGACAATCGGCTGCTCTGATGCCG
CCGTGTTCCGGCTGTCAGCGCAGGGGCGCCCGGTTCTTTTTGTCAAGACCGACCTGTCCGGTGCCCTGAA
TGAACTGCAGGACGAGGCAGCGCGGCTATCGTGGCTGGCCACGACGGGCGTTCCTTGCGCAGCTGTGCTC
GACGTTGTCACTGAAGCGGGAAGGGACTGGCTGCTATTGGGCGAAGTGCCGGGGCAGGATCTCCTGTCAT
CCCACCTTGCTCCTGCCGAGAAAGTATCCATCATGGCTGATGCAATGCGGCGGCTGCATACGCTTGATCC
GGCTACCTGCCCATTCGACCACCAAGCGAAACATCGCATCGAGCGAGCACGTACTCGGATGGAAGCCGGT
CTTGTCGATCAGGATGATCTGGACGAAGAGCATCAGGGGCTCGCGCCAGCCGAACTGTTCGCCAGGCTCA
AGGCGCGCATGCCCGACGGCGAGGATCTCGTCGTGACCCATGGCGATGCCTGCTTGCCGAATATCATGGT
GGAAAATGGCCGCTTTTCTGGATTCATCGACTGTGGCCGGCTGGGTGTGGCGGACCGCTATCAGGACATA
GCGTTGGCTACCCGTGATATTGCTGAAGAGCTTGGCGGCGAATGGGCTGACCGCTTCCTCGTGCTTTACG
GTATCGCCGCTCCCGATTCGCAGCGCATCGCCTTCTATCGCCTTCTTGACGAGTTCTTCTGAATTGAAAA
AGGAAGAGTATGAGTATTCAACATTTCCGTGTCGCCCTTATTCCCTTTTTTGCGGCATTTTGCCTTCCTG
TTTTTGCTCACCCAGAAACGCTGGTGAAAGTAAAAGATGCTGAAGATCAGTTGGGTGCACGAGTGGGTTA
CATCGAACTGGATCTCAACAGCGGTAAGATCCTTGAGAGTTTTCGCCCCGAAGAACGTTTTCCAATGATG
AGCACTTTTAAAGTTCTGCTATGTGGCGCGGTATTATCCCGTATTGACGCCGGGCAAGAGCAACTCGGTC
GCCGCATACACTATTCTCAGAATGACTTGGTTGAGTACTCACCAGTCACAGAAAAGCATCTTACGGATGG
CATGACAGTAAGAGAATTATGCAGTGCTGCCATAACCATGAGTGATAACACTGCGGCCAACTTACTTCTG
ACAACGATCGGAGGACCGAAGGAGCTAACCGCTTTTTTGCACAACATGGGGGATCATGTAACTCGCCTTG
ATCGTTGGGAACCGGAGCTGAATGAAGCCATACCAAACGACGAGCGTGACACCACGATGCCTGTAGCAAT
GGCAACAACGTTGCGCAAACTATTAACTGGCGAACTACTTACTCTAGCTTCCCGGCAACAATTAATAGAC
TGGATGGAGGCGGATAAAGTTGCAGGACCACTTCTGCGCTCGGCCCTTCCGGCTGGCTGGTTTATTGCTG
ATAAATCTGGAGCCGGTGAGCGTGGGTCTCGCGGTATCATTGCAGCACTGGGGCCAGATGGTAAGCCCTC
CCGTATCGTAGTTATCTACACGACGGGGAGCCAGGCAACTATGGATGAACGAAATAGACAGATCGCTGAG
ATAGGTGCCTCACTGATTAAGCATTGGTAACTGTCAGACCAAGTTTACTCATATATACTTTAGATTGATT
TAAAACTTCATTTTTAATTTAAAAGGATCTAGGTGAAGATCCTTTTTGATAATCTCATGACCAAAATCCC
TTAACGTGAGTTTTCGTTCCACTGAGCGTCAGACCCCGTAGAAAAGATCAAAGGATCTTCTTGAGATCCT
TTTTTTCTGCGCGTAATCTGCTGCTTGCAAACAAAAAAACCACCGCTACCAGCGGTGGTTTGTTTGCCGG
ATCAAGAGCTACCAACTCTTTTTCCGAAGGTAACTGGCTTCAGCAGAGCGCAGATACCAAATACTGTTCT
TCTAGTGTAGCCGTAGTTAGGCCACCACTTCAAGAACTCTGTAGCACCGCCTACATACCTCGCTCTGCTA
ATCCTGTTACCAGTGGCTGCTGCCAGTGGCGATAAGTCGTGTCTTACCGGGTTGGACTCAAGACGATAGT
TACCGGATAAGGCGCAGCGGTCGGGCTGAACGGGGGGTTCGTGCACACAGCCCAGCTTGGAGCGAACGAC
CTACACCGAACTGAGATACCTACAGCGTGAGCTATGAGAAAGCGCCACGCTTCCCGAAGGGAGAAAGGCG
GACAGGTATCCGGTAAGCGGCAGGGTCGGAACAGGAGAGCGCACGAGGGAGCTTCCAGGGGGAAACGCCT
GGTATCTTTATAGTCCTGTCGGGTTTCGCCACCTCTGACTTGAGCGTCGATTTTTGTGATGCTCGTCAGG
GGGGCGGAGCCTATGGAAAAACGCCAGCAACGCGGCCTTTTTACGGTTCCTGGCCTTTTGCTGGCCTTTT
GCTCACATGTTCTTTCCTGCGTTATCCCCTGATTCTGTGGATAACCGTATTACCGCCTTTGAGTGAGCTG
ATACCGCTCGCCGCAGCCGAACGACCGAGCGCAGCGAGTCAGTGAGCGAGGAAGCACGCGT
